>Addgene plasmid #143236 | TFORF0879 | addgene full sequence | sequence record 391601 | Addgene NGS Result
TTAATGTAGTCTTATGCAATACTCTTGTAGTCTTGCAACATGGTAACGATGAGTTAGCAACATGCCTTAC
AAGGAGAGAAAAAGCACCGTGCATGCCGATTGGTGGAAGTAAGGTGGTACGATCGTGCCTTATTAGGAAG
GCAACAGACGGGTCTGACATGGATTGGACGAACCACTGAATTGCCGCATTGCAGAGATATTGTATTTAAG
TGCCTAGCTCGATACATAAACGGGTCTCTCTGGTTAGACCAGATCTGAGCCTGGGAGCTCTCTGGCTAAC
TAGGGAACCCACTGCTTAAGCCTCAATAAAGCTTGCCTTGAGTGCTTCAAGTAGTGTGTGCCCGTCTGTT
GTGTGACTCTGGTAACTAGAGATCCCTCAGACCCTTTTAGTCAGTGTGGAAAATCTCTAGCAGTGGCGCC
CGAACAGGGACTTGAAAGCGAAAGGGAAACCAGAGGAGCTCTCTCGACGCAGGACTCGGCTTGCTGAAGC
GCGCACGGCAAGAGGCGAGGGGCGGCGACTGGTGAGTACGCCAAAAATTTTGACTAGCGGAGGCTAGAAG
GAGAGAGATGGGTGCGAGAGCGTCAGTATTAAGCGGGGGAGAATTAGATCGCGATGGGAAAAAATTCGGT
TAAGGCCAGGGGGAAAGAAAAAATATAAATTAAAACATATAGTATGGGCAAGCAGGGAGCTAGAACGATT
CGCAGTTAATCCTGGCCTGTTAGAAACATCAGAAGGCTGTAGACAAATACTGGGACAGCTACAACCATCC
CTTCAGACAGGATCAGAAGAACTTAGATCATTATATAATACAGTAGCAACCCTCTATTGTGTGCATCAAA
GGATAGAGATAAAAGACACCAAGGAAGCTTTAGACAAGATAGAGGAAGAGCAAAACAAAAGTAAGACCAC
CGCACAGCAAGCGGCCGCTGATCTTCAGACCTGGAGGAGGAGATATGAGGGACAATTGGAGAAGTGAATT
ATATAAATATAAAGTAGTAAAAATTGAACCATTAGGAGTAGCACCCACCAAGGCAAAGAGAAGAGTGGTG
CAGAGAGAAAAAAGAGCAGTGGGAATAGGAGCTTTGTTCCTTGGGTTCTTGGGAGCAGCAGGAAGCACTA
TGGGCGCAGCGTCAATGACGCTGACGGTACAGGCCAGACAATTATTGTCTGGTATAGTGCAGCAGCAGAA
CAATTTGCTGAGGGCTATTGAGGCGCAACAGCATCTGTTGCAACTCACAGTCTGGGGCATCAAGCAGCTC
CAGGCAAGAATCCTGGCTGTGGAAAGATACCTAAAGGATCAACAGCTCCTGGGGATTTGGGGTTGCTCTG
GAAAACTCATTTGCACCACTGCTGTGCCTTGGAATGCTAGTTGGAGTAATAAATCTCTGGAACAGATTTG
GAATCACACGACCTGGATGGAGTGGGACAGAGAAATTAACAATTACACAAGCTTAATACACTCCTTAATT
GAAGAATCGCAAAACCAGCAAGAAAAGAATGAACAAGAATTATTGGAATTAGATAAATGGGCAAGTTTGT
GGAATTGGTTTAACATAACAAATTGGCTGTGGTATATAAAATTATTCATAATGATAGTAGGAGGCTTGGT
AGGTTTAAGAATAGTTTTTGCTGTACTTTCTATAGTGAATAGAGTTAGGCAGGGATATTCACCATTATCG
TTTCAGACCCACCTCCCAACCCCGAGGGGACCCATGCATTGCATCTCAATTAGTCAGCAACCAGGTGTGG
AAAGTCCCCAGGCTCCCCAGCAGGCAGAAGTATGCAAAGCATGCGTCTCAATTAGTCAGCAACCATAGTC
CCGCCCCTAACTCCGCCCATCCCGCCCCTAACTCCGCCCAGTTCCGCCCATTCTCCGCCCCATGGCTGAC
TAATTTTTTTTATTTATGCAGAGGCCGAGGCCGCCTCGGCCTCTGAGCTATTCCAGAAGTAGTGAGGAGG
CTTTTTTGGAGGCCTAGGCTTTTGCAAAAAGCTTTCTAGAGGTACCACCGGAGCTTACCATGACCGAGTA
CAAGCCCACGGTGCGCCTCGCCACCCGCGACGACGTCCCCAGGGCCGTACGCACCCTCGCCGCCGCGTTC
GCCGACTACCCCGCCACGCGCCACACCGTCGATCCGGACCGCCACATCGAGCGGGTCACCGAGCTGCAAG
AACTCTTCCTCACGCGCGTCGGGCTCGACATCGGCAAGGTGTGGGTCGCGGACGACGGCGCCGCCGTGGC
GGTCTGGACCACGCCGGAGAGCGTCGAAGCGGGGGCGGTGTTCGCCGAGATCGGCCCGCGCATGGCCGAG
TTGAGCGGTTCCCGGCTGGCCGCGCAGCAACAGATGGAAGGCCTCCTGGCGCCGCACCGGCCCAAGGAGC
CCGCGTGGTTCCTGGCCACCGTCGGCGTCTCGCCCGACCACCAGGGCAAGGGTCTGGGCAGCGCCGTCGT
GCTCCCCGGAGTGGAGGCGGCCGAGCGCGCCGGGGTGCCCGCCTTCCTGGAGACCTCCGCGCCCCGCAAC
CTCCCCTTCTACGAGCGGCTCGGCTTCACCGTCACCGCCGACGTCGAGGTGCCCGAAGGACCGCGCACCT
GGTGCATGACCCGCAAGCCCGGTGCCAGTTAACGAATTCTAGATCTTGAGACAAATGGCAGTATTCATCC
ACAATTTTAAAAGAAAAGGGGGGATTGGGGGGTACAGTGCAGGGGAAAGAATAGTAGACATAATAGCAAC
AGACATACAAACTAAAGAATTACAAAAACAAATTACAAAAATTCAAAATTTTCGGGTTTATTACAGGGAC
AGCAGAGATCCACTTTGGCGCCGGCTCGAGGCCTGCAGGTGCAAAGATGGATAAAGTTTTAAACAGAGAG
GAATCTTTGCAGCTAATGGACCTTCTAGGTCTTGAAAGGAGTGGGAATTGGCTCCGGTGCCCGTCAGTGG
GCAGAGCGCACATCGCCCACAGTCCCCGAGAAGTTGGGGGGAGGGGTCGGCAATTGAACCGGTGCCTAGA
GAAGGTGGCGCGGGGTAAACTGGGAAAGTGATGTCGTGTACTGGCTCCGCCTTTTTCCCGAGGGTGGGGG
AGAACCGTATATAAGTGCAGTAGTCGCCGTGAACGTTCTTTTTCGCAACGGGTTTGCCGCCAGAACACAG
GTAAGTGCCGTGTGTGGTTCCCGCGGGCCTGGCCTCTTTACGGGTTATGGCCCTTGCGTGCCTTGAATTA
CTTCCACCTGGCTGCAGTACGTGATTCTTGATCCCGAGCTTCGGGTTGGAAGTGGGTGGGAGAGTTCGAG
GCCTTGCGCTTAAGGAGCCCCTTCGCCTCGTGCTTGAGTTGAGGCCTGGCCTGGGCGCTGGGGCCGCCGC
GTGCGAATCTGGTGGCACCTTCGCGCCTGTCTCGCTGCTTTCGATAAGTCTCTAGCCATTTAAAATTTTT
GATGACCTGCTGCGACGCTTTTTTTCTGGCAAGATAGTCTTGTAAATGCGGGCCAAGATCTGCACACTGG
TATTTCGGTTTTTGGGGCCGCGGGCGGCGACGGGGCCCGTGCGTCCCAGCGCACATGTTCGGCGAGGCGG
GGCCTGCGAGCGCGGCCACCGAGAATCGGACGGGGGTAGTCTCAAGCTGGCCGGCCTGCTCTGGTGCCTG
GCCTCGCGCCGCCGTGTATCGCCCCGCCCTGGGCGGCAAGGCTGGCCCGGTCGGCACCAGTTGCGTGAGC
GGAAAGATGGCCGCTTCCCGGCCCTGCTGCAGGGAGCTCAAAATGGAGGACGCGGCGCTCGGGAGAGCGG
GCGGGTGAGTCACCCACACAAAGGAAAAGGGCCTTTCCGTCCTCAGCCGTCGCTTCATGTGACTCCACGG
AGTACCGGGCGCCGTCCAGGCACCTCGATTAGTTCTCGAGCTTTTGGAGTACGTCGTCTTTAGGTTGGGG
GGAGGGGTTTTATGCGATGGAGTTTCCCCACACTGAGTGGGTGGAGACTGAAGTTAGGCCAGCTTGGCAC
TTGATGTAATTCTCCTTGGAATTTGCCCTTTTTGAGTTTGGATCTTGGTTCATTCTCAAGCCTCAGACAG
TGGTTCAAAGTTTTTTTCTTCCATTTCAGGTGTCGTGAGGCTAGCACCGCCACCATGCAGAAAGCCACCT
ACTACGACAACGCCGCGGCTGCTCTCTTCGGAGGCTATTCCTCGTACCCTGGCAGCAATGGCTTCGGCTT
CGATGTCCCCCCCCAACCCCCATTTCAGGCCGCCACGCACCTGGAGGGCGACTACCAGCGCTCAGCTTGC
TCGCTGCAGTCCCTGGGCAACGCTGCCCCACATGCCAAGAGCAAGGAGCTCAACGGCAGCTGCATGAGGC
CGGGTCTGGCCCCCGAGCCCCTGTCGGCCCCGCCTGGCTCACCCCCGCCCAGTGCCGCACCTACCAGTGC
CACTAGCAACAGCAGTAATGGGGGCGGGCCCAGCAAAAGTGGTCCCCCAAAGTGCGGTCCCGGCACCAAC
TCCACCCTCACCAAACAGATATTCCCCTGGATGAAAGAGTCGAGGCAAACGTCCAAGCTGAAAAACAACT
CCCCCGGCACAGCAGAGGGCTGTGGTGGCGGCGGCGGTGGCGGCGGCGGCGGAGGCAGTGGTGGCAGCGG
GGGCGGTGGCGGCGGCGGCGGGGGAGGGGACAAGAGCCCCCCGGGGTCGGCGGCGTCCAAGCGGGCGCGG
ACGGCGTACACGAGCGCGCAGCTGGTGGAGCTGGAGAAGGAGTTCCATTTTAACCGCTACCTGTGCCGGC
CTCGCCGTGTAGAGATGGCCAACCTGCTGAACCTCAGCGAGCGGCAGATCAAGATCTGGTTCCAGAACCG
GCGCATGAAGTACAAGAAGGACCAGAAGGCCAAGGGATTGGCCTCGTCGTCGGGGGGCCCATCTCCAGCC
GGCAGCCCCCCGCAGCCCATGCAGTCCACGGCCGGCTTCATGAACGCCTTACACTCCATGACCCCCAGCT
ACGAGAGCCCGTCCCCACCCGCCTTCGGTAAAGCCCACCAGAATGCCTACGCGCTGCCCTCCAACTACCA
GCCCCCTCTCAAAGGCTGCGGCGCCCCGCAGAAGTACCCTCCGACCCCGGCGCCCGAGTATGAGCCGCAC
GTCCTCCAAGCCAACGGGGGCGCCTACGGGACGCCCACCATGCAGGGCAGTCCGGTGTACGTGGGCGGGG
GCGGCTACGCGGATCCGCTGCCGCCCCCTGCCGGCCCCTCCCTCTATGGCCTCAACCACCTTTCCCATCA
CCCTTCCGGGAACCTGGACTACAACGGGGCGCCCCCTATGGCGCCCAGCCAGCACCACGGACCCTGCGAA
CCCCACCCCACCTACACAGACCTCTCCTCTCACCACGCGCCTCCTCCTCAGGGTAGAATCCAAGAAGCGC
CCAAATTAACACACCTGTAGTAATGAACTAGTCCGTAACTTGAAAGTATTTCGATTTCTTGGCTTTATAT
ATCTTGTGGAAAGGACGACCCGTCAGCGGATCGCCCGTTTAAACGCGTTAAGTCGACAATCAACCTCTGG
ATTACAAAATTTGTGAAAGATTGACTGGTATTCTTAACTATGTTGCTCCTTTTACGCTATGTGGATACGC
TGCTTTAATGCCTTTGTATCATGCTATTGCTTCCCGTATGGCTTTCATTTTCTCCTCCTTGTATAAATCC
TGGTTGCTGTCTCTTTATGAGGAGTTGTGGCCCGTTGTCAGGCAACGTGGCGTGGTGTGCACTGTGTTTG
CTGACGCAACCCCCACTGGTTGGGGCATTGCCACCACCTGTCAGCTCCTTTCCGGGACTTTCGCTTTCCC
CCTCCCTATTGCCACGGCGGAACTCATCGCCGCCTGCCTTGCCCGCTGCTGGACAGGGGCTCGGCTGTTG
GGCACTGACAATTCCGTGGTGTTGTCGGGGAAATCATCGTCCTTTCCTTGGCTGCTCGCCTGTGTTGCCA
CCTGGATTCTGCGCGGGACGTCCTTCTGCTACGTCCCTTCGGCCCTCAATCCAGCGGACCTTCCTTCCCG
CGGCCTGCTGCCGGCTCTGCGGCCTCTTCCGCGTCTTCGCCTTCGCCCTCAGACGAGTCGGATCTCCCTT
TGGGCCGCCTCCCCGCGTCGACTTTAAGACCAATGACTTACAAGGCAGCTGTAGATCTTAGCCACTTTTT
AAAAGAAAAGGGGGGACTGGAAGGGCTAATTCACTCCCAACGAAGACAAGATCTGCTTTTTGCTTGTACT
GGGTCTCTCTGGTTAGACCAGATCTGAGCCTGGGAGCTCTCTGGCTAACTAGGGAACCCACTGCTTAAGC
CTCAATAAAGCTTGCCTTGAGTGCTTCAAGTAGTGTGTGCCCGTCTGTTGTGTGACTCTGGTAACTAGAG
ATCCCTCAGACCCTTTTAGTCAGTGTGGAAAATCTCTAGCAGTACGTATAGTAGTTCATGTCATCTTATT
ATTCAGTATTTATAACTTGCAAAGAAATGAATATCAGAGAGTGAGAGGAACTTGTTTATTGCAGCTTATA
ATGGTTACAAATAAAGCAATAGCATCACAAATTTCACAAATAAAGCATTTTTTTCACTGCATTCTAGTTG
TGGTTTGTCCAAACTCATCAATGTATCTTATCATGTCTGGCTCTAGCTATCCCGCCCCTAACTCCGCCCA
TCCCGCCCCTAACTCCGCCCAGTTCCGCCCATTCTCCGCCCCATGGCTGACTAATTTTTTTTATTTATGC
AGAGGCCGAGGCCGCCTCGGCCTCTGAGCTATTCCAGAAGTAGTGAGGAGGCTTTTTTGGAGGCCTAGGG
ACGTACCCAATTCGCCCTATAGTGAGTCGTATTACGCGCGCTCACTGGCCGTCGTTTTACAACGTCGTGA
CTGGGAAAACCCTGGCGTTACCCAACTTAATCGCCTTGCAGCACATCCCCCTTTCGCCAGCTGGCGTAAT
AGCGAAGAGGCCCGCACCGATCGCCCTTCCCAACAGTTGCGCAGCCTGAATGGCGAATGGG
[124 nt withheld, positions 6992-7115]
C
[91 nt withheld, positions 7117-7207]
A
[49 nt withheld, positions 7209-7257]
CCTTTGACGTTGGAGTCCACGTTCTTT
[37 nt withheld, positions 7285-7321]
ACCCTATCTCGGTCTATTCTTTTGATTTATAAGGGATTTTGCCGATTTCGGCCTATTGGTTAAAAAATGA
GCTGATTTAACAAAAATTTAACGCGAATTTTAACAAAATATTAACGCTTACAATTTAGGTGGCACTTTTC
GGGGAAATGTGCGCGGAACCCCTATTTGTTTATTTTTCTAAATACATTCAAATATGTATCCGCTCATGAG
ACAATAACCCTGATAAATGCTTCAATAATATTGAAAAAGGAAGAGTATGAGTATTCAACATTTCCGTGTC
GCCCTTATTCCCTTTTTTGCGGCATTTTGCCTTCCTGTTTTTGCTCACCCAGAAACGCTGGTGAAAGTAA
AAGATGCTGAAGATCAGTTGGGTGCACGAGTGGGTTACATCGAACTGGATCTCAACAGCGGTAAGATCCT
TGAGAGTTTTCGCCCCGAAGAACGTTTTCCAATGATGAGCACTTTTAAAGTTCTGCTATGTGGCGCGGTA
TTATCCCGTATTGACGCCGGGCAAGAGCAACTCGGTCGCCGCATACACTATTCTCAGAATGACTTGGTTG
AGTACTCACCAGTCACAGAAAAGCATCTTACGGATGGCATGACAGTAAGAGAATTATGCAGTGCTGCCAT
AACCATGAGTGATAACACTGCGGCCAACTTACTTCTGACAACGATCGGAGGACCGAAGGAGCTAACCGCT
TTTTTGCACAACATGGGGGATCATGTAACTCGCCTTGATCGTTGGGAACCGGAGCTGAATGAAGCCATAC
CAAACGACGAGCGTGACACCACGATGCCTGTAGCAATGGCAACAACGTTGCGCAAACTATTAACTGGCGA
ACTACTTACTCTAGCTTCCCGGCAACAATTAATAGACTGGATGGAGGCGGATAAAGTTGCAGGACCACTT
CTGCGCTCGGCCCTTCCGGCTGGCTGGTTTATTGCTGATAAATCTGGAGCCGGTGAGCGTGGGTCTCGCG
GTATCATTGCAGCACTGGGGCCAGATGGTAAGCCCTCCCGTATCGTAGTTATCTACACGACGGGGAGTCA
GGCAACTATGGATGAACGAAATAGACAGATCGCTGAGATAGGTGCCTCACTGATTAAGCATTGGTAACTG
TCAGACCAAGTTTACTCATATATACTTTAGATTGATTTAAAACTTCATTTTTAATTTAAAAGGATCTAGG
TGAAGATCCTTTTTGATAATCTCATGACCAAAATCCCTTAACGTGAGTTTTCGTTCCACTGAGCGTCAGA
CCCCGTAGAAAAGATCAAAGGATCTTCTTGAGATCCTTTTTTTCTGCGCGTAATCTGCTGCTTGCAAACA
AAAAAACCACCGCTACCAGCGGTGGTTTGTTTGCCGGATCAAGAGCTACCAACTCTTTTTCCGAAGGTAA
CTGGCTTCAGCAGAGCGCAGATACCAAATACTGTTCTTCTAGTGTAGCCGTAGTTAGGCCACCACTTCAA
GAACTCTGTAGCACCGCCTACATACCTCGCTCTGCTAATCCTGTTACCAGTGGCTGCTGCCAGTGGCGAT
AAGTCGTGTCTTACCGGGTTGGACTCAAGACGATAGTTACCGGATAAGGCGCAGCGGTCGGGCTGAACGG
GGGGTTCGTGCACACAGCCCAGCTTGGAGCGAACGACCTACACCGAACTGAGATACCTACAGCGTGAGCT
ATGAGAAAGCGCCACGCTTCCCGAAGGGAGAAAGGCGGACAGGTATCCGGTAAGCGGCAGGGTCGGAACA
GGAGAGCGCACGAGGGAGCTTCCAGGGGGAAACGCCTGGTATCTTTATAGTCCTGTCGGGTTTCGCCACC
TCTGACTTGAGCGTCGATTTTTGTGATGCTCGTCAGGGGGGCGGAGCCTATGGAAAAACGCCAGCAACGC
GGCCTTTTTACGGTTCCTGGCCTTTTGCTGGCCTTTTGCTCACATGTTCTTTCCTGCGTTATCCCCTGAT
TCTGTGGATAACCGTATTACCGCCTTTGAGTGAGCTGATACCGCTCGCCGCAGCCGAACGACCGAGCGCA
GCGAGTCAGTGAGCGAGGAAGCGGAAGAGCGCCCAATACGCAAACCGCCTCTCCCCGCGCGTTGGCCGAT
TCATTAATGCAGCTGGCACGACAGGTTTCCCGACTGGAAAGCGGGCAGTGAGCGCAACGCAATTAATGTG
AGTTAGCTCACTCATTAGGCACCCCAGGCTTTACACTTTATGCTTCCGGCTCGTATGTTGTGTGGAATTG
TGAGCGGATAACAATTTCACACAGGAAACAGCTATGACCATGATTACGCCAAGCGCGCAATTAACCCTCA
CTAAAGGGAACAAAAGCTGGAGCTGCAAGC
Features (pLannotate 1.2.2; 31 found; start..end, strand, type, name):
      5..231     +  promoter       RSV promoter: Rous sarcoma virus enhancer/promoter
    232..412     +  LTR            5' LTR (truncated): truncated 5' long terminal repeat (LTR) from HIV-1
    459..584     +  misc_feature   HIV-1 Ψ: packaging signal of human immunodeficiency virus type 1
    568..931     +  CDS            HIV-1 gag (fragment): gag protein from human immunodeficiency virus 1; gag
   1077..1310    +  misc_feature   RRE: The Rev response element (RRE) of HIV-1 allows for Rev-dependent mRNA export from the nucleus to the cytoplasm.
   1687..1713    +  CDS            Rev (fragment): human immunodeficiency virus 1 (HIV-1) Rev protein; rev; enhances nuclear export of unspliced and incompletely spliced viral mRNAs
   1720..1743    +  promoter       SV40 promoter (fragment): SV40 early promoter
   1744..1815    +  promoter       SV40 promoter (fragment): SV40 enhancer and early promoter
   1839..1974    +  rep_origin     SV40 ori: SV40 origin of replication
   2020..2616    +  CDS            PuroR (fragment): puromycin N-acetyltransferase; pac from Streptomyces; confers resistance to puromycin
   2665..2782    +  misc_feature   cPPT/CTS: central polypurine tract and central termination sequence of HIV-1
   2847..2913    +  CDS            small t antigen (fragment): SV40 (simian virus 40) small t antigen
   2920..4098    +  promoter       EF-1α promoter: strong constitutive promoter for human elongation factor EF-1α
   4115..5407    +  CDS            HOXB3: HXB3_HUMAN - Also known as HOX2G. Experimental evidence at transcript level: Swiss-Prot protein existence level 2. Sequence-specific transcription factor which is part of a developmental regulatory system that provides cells with specific positional identities on the anterior-posterior axis. From Homo sapiens (Human).
   5423..5476    +  promoter       U6 promoter (fragment): RNA polymerase III promoter for human U6 snRNA
   5518..6106    +  misc_feature   WPRE: woodchuck hepatitis virus posttranscriptional regulatory element
   6157..6176    +  misc_feature   cPPT/CTS (fragment): central polypurine tract and central termination sequence of HIV-1
   6178..6411    +  LTR            3' LTR (ΔU3): self-inactivating 3' long terminal repeat (LTR) from HIV-1
   6489..6610    +  polyA_signal   SV40 poly(A) signal: SV40 polyadenylation signal
   6650..6785    +  rep_origin     SV40 ori: SV40 origin of replication
   6806..6824    -  promoter       T7 promoter: promoter for bacteriophage T7 RNA polymerase
   6832..6987    +  CDS            lacZα (fragment): LacZα fragment of β-galactosidase; lacZ fragment
   6992..7420    +  rep_origin     f1 ori (sequence partly withheld): f1 bacteriophage origin of replication; arrow indicates direction of (+) strand synthesis
   7473..7577    +  promoter       AmpR promoter: bla
   7578..8438    +  CDS            AmpR: β-lactamase; bla; confers resistance to ampicillin, carbenicillin, and related antibiotics
   8609..9197    +  rep_origin     ori: high-copy-number ColE1/pMB1/pBR322/pUC origin of replication
   9380..9472    +  CDS            lacI (fragment): lac repressor; lacI; The lac repressor binds to the lac operator to inhibit transcription in E. coli. This inhibition can be relieved by adding lactose or isopropyl-β-D-thiogalactopyranoside (IPTG).
   9485..9506    +  protein_bind   CAP binding site: CAP binding activates transcription in the presence of cAMP. E. coli catabolite activator protein
   9521..9551    +  promoter       lac promoter: promoter for the E. coli lac operon
   9559..9575    +  protein_bind   lac operator: The lac repressor binds to the lac operator to inhibit transcription in E. coli. This inhibition can be relieved by adding lactose or isopropyl-β-D-thiogalactopyranoside (IPTG). lac repressor encoded by lacI
   9620..9638    +  promoter       T3 promoter: promoter for bacteriophage T3 RNA polymerase
