[The description below was written by a language model from this plasmid's Addgene catalogue record and pLannotate feature annotations shown in this document.]
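Description:
TFORF0879 is a lentiviral mammalian expression plasmid built on the pLX_TRC317 backbone and carrying the human homeobox transcription factor HOXB3 as its open reading frame. It belongs to a barcoded transcription factor ORF collection in which each construct carries a unique 24-bp barcode, so that the factor delivered to a cell can be identified in pooled overexpression screens. The barcode itself is not annotated in the feature table. In bacteria the plasmid is maintained through a high-copy ColE1/pUC-type origin and the β-lactamase (AmpR) gene. An f1 origin and remnants of a lac/T7/T3 cloning region are also present. The depositor notes that the plasmid can recombine, as is common for LTR-containing vectors.

The viral portion has a third-generation, self-inactivating layout. An RSV promoter drives a truncated HIV-1 5' LTR, followed by the Ψ packaging signal with a gag fragment, the Rev response element for Rev-dependent nuclear export of the genomic RNA, and a cPPT/CTS. The transfer cassette ends in a ΔU3 3' LTR, which disables LTR promoter activity after integration, and an SV40 polyadenylation signal lies beyond it. Between the LTRs sit two expression units. An SV40 early promoter/origin region precedes the puromycin N-acetyltransferase gene, which allows selection of transduced cells. Downstream, the strong constitutive EF-1α promoter drives the HOXB3 coding sequence, followed by a WPRE that enhances transcript stability and expression. A short U6 promoter fragment annotated between the ORF and the WPRE is probably a residual or primer-binding sequence rather than a functional promoter. The construct is intended for packaging into lentivirus and stable HOXB3 overexpression in mammalian cells, for example in directed differentiation screens.
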