Addgene plasmid #143236: TFORF0879
Purpose: Lentiviral vector for overexpressing transcription factor ORFs with unique 24-bp barcodes. Barcodes facilitate identification of transcription factors in pooled screens.
Depositing lab: Feng Zhang. Depositing organization: Broad Institute. Publication: A transcription factor atlas of directed differentiation. Joung J, Ma S, Tay T, Geiger-Schuller KR, Kirchgatterer PC, Verdine VK, Guo B, Arias-Garcia MA, Allen WE, Singh A, Kuksenko O, Abudayyeh OO, Gootenberg JS, Fu Z, Macrae RK, Buenrostro JD, Regev A, Zhang F. Cell. 2023 Jan 5;186(1):209-229.e26. doi: 10.1016/j.cell.2022.11.026. PubMed 36608654.
Backbone
  Vector backbone: pLX_TRC317
  Backbone manufacturer: Broad Institute Genetic Perturbation Platform
  Backbone size w/o insert (bp): 8264
  Vector type: Mammalian Expression, Lentiviral
  Selectable markers: Puromycin
Growth in bacteria
  Bacterial resistance: Ampicillin, 100 μg/mL
  Growth temperature: 37°C
  Growth strain: NEB Stable
  Copy number: High Copy
Gene/Insert
  Gene/Insert name: HOXB3
  Species: H. sapiens (human)
  Insert size (bp): 1397
  Entrez Gene: HOXB3 (a.k.a. HOX2, HOX2G, Hox-2.7)
  Promoter: EF1a
  Cloning method: Unknown
  Sequencing primers: 5′ GGGTGGAGACTGAAGTTAGGCCAG; 3′ CACATAGCGTAAAAGGAGCAACATAG
Terms and licenses: Academic/Nonprofit Terms; Industry Terms: Not Available to Industry
Depositor comments: NM_002146,XM_011524719,XM_011524720,XM_011524710,XM_006721854,XM_005257277,ENST00000470495,ENST00000311626,ENST00000498678,ENST00000476342 . The transcription factor ORF portion of this plasmid was synthesized by Genewiz. Please test multiple small colonies in case of plasmid recombination. To make this collection available in a timely manner, a portion of this collection was not fully sequenced by Addgene. If an Addgene verified full plasmid sequence is not available, please contact us prior to placing an order to request the full sequence.
How to cite: TFORF0879 was a gift from Feng Zhang (Addgene plasmid # 143236 ; http://n2t.net/addgene:143236 ; RRID:Addgene_143236)
