>Addgene plasmid #143236 | TFORF0879 | depositor partial sequence | sequence record 281846 | Insert
ACCGCCACCATGCAGAAAGCCACCTACTACGACAACGCCGCGGCTGCTCTCTTCGGAGGCTATTCCTCGT
ACCCTGGCAGCAATGGCTTCGGCTTCGATGTCCCCCCCCAACCCCCATTTCAGGCCGCCACGCACCTGGA
GGGCGACTACCAGCGCTCAGCTTGCTCGCTGCAGTCCCTGGGCAACGCTGCCCCACATGCCAAGAGCAAG
GAGCTCAACGGCAGCTGCATGAGGCCGGGTCTGGCCCCCGAGCCCCTGTCGGCCCCGCCTGGCTCACCCC
CGCCCAGTGCCGCACCTACCAGTGCCACTAGCAACAGCAGTAATGGGGGCGGGCCCAGCAAAAGTGGTCC
CCCAAAGTGCGGTCCCGGCACCAACTCCACCCTCACCAAACAGATATTCCCCTGGATGAAAGAGTCGAGG
CAAACGTCCAAGCTGAAAAACAACTCCCCCGGCACAGCAGAGGGCTGTGGTGGCGGCGGCGGTGGCGGCG
GCGGCGGAGGCAGTGGTGGCAGCGGGGGCGGTGGCGGCGGCGGCGGGGGAGGGGACAAGAGCCCCCCGGG
GTCGGCGGCGTCCAAGCGGGCGCGGACGGCGTACACGAGCGCGCAGCTGGTGGAGCTGGAGAAGGAGTTC
CATTTTAACCGCTACCTGTGCCGGCCTCGCCGTGTAGAGATGGCCAACCTGCTGAACCTCAGCGAGCGGC
AGATCAAGATCTGGTTCCAGAACCGGCGCATGAAGTACAAGAAGGACCAGAAGGCCAAGGGATTGGCCTC
GTCGTCGGGGGGCCCATCTCCAGCCGGCAGCCCCCCGCAGCCCATGCAGTCCACGGCCGGCTTCATGAAC
GCCTTACACTCCATGACCCCCAGCTACGAGAGCCCGTCCCCACCCGCCTTCGGTAAAGCCCACCAGAATG
CCTACGCGCTGCCCTCCAACTACCAGCCCCCTCTCAAAGGCTGCGGCGCCCCGCAGAAGTACCCTCCGAC
CCCGGCGCCCGAGTATGAGCCGCACGTCCTCCAAGCCAACGGGGGCGCCTACGGGACGCCCACCATGCAG
GGCAGTCCGGTGTACGTGGGCGGGGGCGGCTACGCGGATCCGCTGCCGCCCCCTGCCGGCCCCTCCCTCT
ATGGCCTCAACCACCTTTCCCATCACCCTTCCGGGAACCTGGACTACAACGGGGCGCCCCCTATGGCGCC
CAGCCAGCACCACGGACCCTGCGAACCCCACCCCACCTACACAGACCTCTCCTCTCACCACGCGCCTCCT
CCTCAGGGTAGAATCCAAGAAGCGCCCAAATTAACACACCTGTAGTAATGAACTAGTCCGTAACTTGAAA
GTATTTCGATTTCTTGGCTTTATATATCTTGTGGAAAGGACGACCCGTCAGCGGATCGCCCGTTTAA
