>Addgene plasmid #143236 | TFORF0879 | depositor partial sequence | sequence record 281847 | Barcode
CCCGTCAGCGGATCGCCCGTTTAA
